>Addgene plasmid #121824 | IF311: pMAGIC (R4-R3) NLS-Sa dCas9-NLS-LSD1 | addgene full sequence | sequence record 237376 | Addgene NGS Result
CTTTCCTGCGTTATCCCCTGATTCTGTGGATAACCGTATTACCGCCTTTGAGTGAGCTGATACCGCTCGC
CGCAGCCGAACGACCGAGCGCAGCGAGTCAGTGAGCGAGGAAGCGGAAGAGCGCCCAATACGCAAACCGC
CTCTCCCCGCGCGTTGGCCGATTCATTAATGCAGCTGGCACGACAGGTTTCCCGACTGGAAAGCGGGCAG
TGAGCGCAACGCAATTAATACGCGTACCGCTAGCCAGGAAGAGTTTGTAGAAACGCAAAAAGGCCATCCG
TCAGGATGGCCTTCTGCTTAGTTTGATGCCTGGCAGTTTATGGCGGGCGTCCTGCCCGCCACCCTCCGGG
CCGTTGCTTCACAACGTTCAAATCCGCTCCCGGCGGATTTGTCCTACTCAGGAGAGCGTTCACCGACAAA
CAACAGATAAAACGAAAGGCCCAGTCTTCCGACTGAGCCTTTCGTTTTATTTGATGCCTGGCAGTTCCCT
ACTCTCGCGTTAACGCTAGCATGGATGTTTTCCCAGTCACGACGTTGTAAAACGACGGCCAGTCTTAAGC
TCGGGCCCCTACAGGTCACTAATACCATCTAAGTAGTTGATTCATAGTGACTGGATATGTTGTGTTTTAC
AGTATTATGTAGTCTGTTTTTTATGCAAAATCTAATTTAATATATTGATATTTATATCATTTTACGTTTC
TCGTTCAACTTTTCTATACAAAGTTGCCACCATGGCCCCAAAGAAGAAGCGGAAGGTCGGTATCCACGGA
GTCCCAGCAGCCAAGCGGAACTACATCCTGGGCCTGGCCATCGGCATCACCAGCGTGGGCTACGGCATCA
TCGACTACGAGACACGGGACGTGATCGATGCCGGCGTGCGGCTGTTCAAAGAGGCCAACGTGGAAAACAA
CGAGGGCAGGCGGAGCAAGAGAGGCGCCAGAAGGCTGAAGCGGCGGAGGCGGCATAGAATCCAGAGAGTG
AAGAAGCTGCTGTTCGACTACAACCTGCTGACCGACCACAGCGAGCTGAGCGGCATCAACCCCTACGAGG
CCAGAGTGAAGGGCCTGAGCCAGAAGCTGAGCGAGGAAGAGTTCTCTGCCGCCCTGCTGCACCTGGCCAA
GAGAAGAGGCGTGCACAACGTGAACGAGGTGGAAGAGGACACCGGCAACGAGCTGTCCACCAAAGAGCAG
ATCAGCCGGAACAGCAAGGCCCTGGAAGAGAAATACGTGGCCGAACTGCAGCTGGAACGGCTGAAGAAAG
ACGGCGAAGTGCGGGGCAGCATCAACAGATTCAAGACCAGCGACTACGTGAAAGAAGCCAAACAGCTGCT
GAAGGTGCAGAAGGCCTACCACCAGCTGGACCAGAGCTTCATCGACACCTACATCGACCTGCTGGAAACC
CGGCGGACCTACTATGAGGGACCTGGCGAGGGCAGCCCCTTCGGCTGGAAGGACATCAAAGAATGGTACG
AGATGCTGATGGGCCACTGCACCTACTTCCCCGAGGAACTGCGGAGCGTGAAGTACGCCTACAACGCCGA
CCTGTACAACGCCCTGAACGACCTGAACAATCTCGTGATCACCAGGGACGAGAACGAGAAGCTGGAATAT
TACGAGAAGTTCCAGATCATCGAGAACGTGTTCAAGCAGAAGAAGAAGCCCACCCTGAAGCAGATCGCCA
AAGAAATCCTCGTGAACGAAGAGGATATTAAGGGCTACAGAGTGACCAGCACCGGCAAGCCCGAGTTCAC
CAACCTGAAGGTGTACCACGACATCAAGGACATTACCGCCCGGAAAGAGATTATTGAGAACGCCGAGCTG
CTGGATCAGATTGCCAAGATCCTGACCATCTACCAGAGCAGCGAGGACATCCAGGAAGAACTGACCAATC
TGAACTCCGAGCTGACCCAGGAAGAGATCGAGCAGATCTCTAATCTGAAGGGCTATACCGGCACCCACAA
CCTGAGCCTGAAGGCCATCAACCTGATCCTGGACGAGCTGTGGCACACCAACGACAACCAGATCGCTATC
TTCAACCGGCTGAAGCTGGTGCCCAAGAAGGTGGACCTGTCCCAGCAGAAAGAGATCCCCACCACCCTGG
TGGACGACTTCATCCTGAGCCCCGTCGTGAAGAGAAGCTTCATCCAGAGCATCAAAGTGATCAACGCCAT
CATCAAGAAGTACGGCCTGCCCAACGACATCATTATCGAGCTGGCCCGCGAGAAGAACTCCAAGGACGCC
CAGAAAATGATCAACGAGATGCAGAAGCGGAACCGGCAGACCAACGAGCGGATCGAGGAAATCATCCGGA
CCACCGGCAAAGAGAACGCCAAGTACCTGATCGAGAAGATCAAGCTGCACGACATGCAGGAAGGCAAGTG
CCTGTACAGCCTGGAAGCCATCCCTCTGGAAGATCTGCTGAACAACCCCTTCAACTATGAGGTGGACCAC
ATCATCCCCAGAAGCGTGTCCTTCGACAACAGCTTCAACAACAAGGTGCTCGTGAAGCAGGAAGAAGCCA
GCAAGAAGGGCAACCGGACCCCATTCCAGTACCTGAGCAGCAGCGACAGCAAGATCAGCTACGAAACCTT
CAAGAAGCACATCCTGAATCTGGCCAAGGGCAAGGGCAGAATCAGCAAGACCAAGAAAGAGTATCTGCTG
GAAGAACGGGACATCAACAGGTTCTCCGTGCAGAAAGACTTCATCAACCGGAACCTGGTGGATACCAGAT
ACGCCACCAGAGGCCTGATGAACCTGCTGCGGAGCTACTTCAGAGTGAACAACCTGGACGTGAAAGTGAA
GTCCATCAATGGCGGCTTCACCAGCTTTCTGCGGCGGAAGTGGAAGTTTAAGAAAGAGCGGAACAAGGGG
TACAAGCACCACGCCGAGGACGCCCTGATCATTGCCAACGCCGATTTCATCTTCAAAGAGTGGAAGAAAC
TGGACAAGGCCAAAAAAGTGATGGAAAACCAGATGTTCGAGGAAAAGCAGGCCGAGAGCATGCCCGAGAT
CGAAACCGAGCAGGAGTACAAAGAGATCTTCATCACCCCCCACCAGATCAAGCACATTAAGGACTTCAAG
GACTACAAGTACAGCCACCGGGTGGACAAGAAGCCTAATAGAGAGCTGATTAACGACACCCTGTACTCCA
CCCGGAAGGACGACAAGGGCAACACCCTGATCGTGAACAATCTGAACGGCCTGTACGACAAGGACAATGA
CAAGCTGAAAAAGCTGATCAACAAGAGCCCCGAAAAGCTGCTGATGTACCACCACGACCCCCAGACCTAC
CAGAAACTGAAGCTGATTATGGAACAGTACGGCGACGAGAAGAATCCCCTGTACAAGTACTACGAGGAAA
CCGGGAACTACCTGACCAAGTACTCCAAAAAGGACAACGGCCCCGTGATCAAGAAGATTAAGTATTACGG
CAACAAACTGAACGCCCATCTGGACATCACCGACGACTACCCCAACAGCAGAAACAAGGTCGTGAAGCTG
TCCCTGAAGCCCTACAGATTCGACGTGTACCTGGACAATGGCGTGTACAAGTTCGTGACCGTGAAGAATC
TGGATGTGATCAAAAAAGAAAACTACTACGAAGTGAATAGCAAGTGCTATGAGGAAGCTAAGAAGCTGAA
GAAGATCAGCAACCAGGCCGAGTTTATCGCCTCCTTCTACAACAACGATCTGATCAAGATCAACGGCGAG
CTGTATAGAGTGATCGGCGTGAACAACGACCTGCTGAACCGGATCGAAGTGAACATGATCGACATCACCT
ACCGCGAGTACCTGGAAAACATGAACGACAAGAGGCCCCCCAGGATCATTAAGACAATCGCCTCCAAGAC
CCAGAGCATTAAGAAGTACAGCACAGACATTCTGGGCAACCTGTATGAAGTGAAATCTAAGAAGCACCCT
CAGATCATCAAAAAGGGCAAAAGGCCGGCGGCCACGAAAAAGGCCGGCCAGGCAAAAAAGAAAAAGGGAG
GAGGATCTTTATCTGGGAAGAAGGCGGCAGCCGCGGCGGCGGCGGCTGCAGCGGCAGCAACCGGGACGGA
GGCTGGCCCTGGGACAGCAGGCGGCTCCGAGAACGGGTCTGAGGTGGCCGCGCAGCCCGCGGGCCTGTCG
GGCCCAGCCGAGGTCGGGCCGGGGGCGGTGGGGGAGCGCACACCCCGCAAGAAAGAGCCTCCGCGGGCCT
CGCCCCCCGGGGGCCTGGCGGAACCGCCGGGGTCCGCAGGGCCTCAGGCCGGCCCTACTGTCGTGCCTGG
GTCTGCGACCCCCATGGAAACTGGAATAGCAGAGACTCCGGAGGGGCGTCGGACCAGCCGGCGCAAGCGG
GCGAAGGTAGAGTACAGAGAGATGGATGAAAGCTTGGCCAACCTCTCAGAAGATGAGTATTATTCAGAAG
AAGAGAGAAATGCCAAAGCAGAGAAGGAAAAGAAGCTTCCCCCACCACCCCCTCAAGCCCCACCTGAGGA
AGAAAATGAAAGTGAGCCTGAAGAACCATCGGGTGTGGAGGGCGCAGCTTTCCAGAGCCGACTTCCTCAT
GACCGGATGACTTCTCAAGAAGCAGCCTGTTTTCCAGATATTATCAGTGGACCACAACAGACCCAGAAGG
TTTTTCTTTTCATTAGAAACCGCACACTGCAGTTGTGGTTGGATAATCCAAAGATTCAGCTGACATTTGA
GGCTACTCTCCAACAATTAGAAGCACCTTATAACAGTGATACTGTGCTTGTCCACCGAGTTCACAGTTAT
TTAGAGCGTCATGGTCTTATCAACTTCGGCATCTATAAGAGGATAAAACCCCTACCAACTAAAAAGACAG
GAAAGGTAATTATTATAGGCTCTGGGGTCTCAGGCTTGGCAGCAGCTCGACAGTTACAAAGTTTTGGAAT
GGATGTCACACTTTTGGAAGCCAGGGATCGTGTGGGTGGACGAGTTGCCACATTTCGCAAAGGAAACTAT
GTAGCTGATCTTGGAGCCATGGTGGTAACAGGTCTTGGAGGGAATCCTATGGCTGTGGTCAGCAAACAAG
TAAATATGGAACTGGCCAAGATCAAGCAAAAATGCCCACTTTATGAAGCCAACGGACAAGCTGTTCCTAA
AGAGAAAGATGAAATGGTAGAGCAAGAGTTTAACCGGTTGCTAGAAGCTACATCTTACCTTAGTCATCAA
CTAGACTTCAATGTCCTCAATAATAAGCATGTGTCCCTTGGCCAGGCATTGGAAGTTGTCATTCAGTTAC
AAGAGAAGCATGTCAAAGATGAGCAGATTGAACATTGGAAGAAGATAGTGAAAACTCAGGAAGAATTGAA
AGAACTTCTTAATAAGATGGTAAATTTGAAAGAGAAAATTAAAGAACTCCATCAGCAATACAAAGAAGCA
TCTGAAGTAAAGCCACCCAGAGATATTACTGCCGAGTTCTTAGTGAAAAGCAAACACAGGGATCTGACCG
CCCTATGCAAGGAATATGATGAATTAGCTGAAACACAAGGAAAGCTAGAAGAAAAACTTCAGGAGTTGGA
AGCGAATCCCCCAAGTGATGTATATCTCTCATCAAGAGACAGACAAATACTTGATTGGCATTTTGCAAAT
CTTGAATTTGCTAATGCCACACCTCTCTCAACTCTCTCCCTTAAGCACTGGGATCAGGATGATGACTTTG
AGTTCACTGGCAGCCACCTGACAGTAAGGAATGGCTACTCGTGTGTGCCTGTGGCTTTAGCAGAAGGCCT
AGACATTAAACTGAATACAGCAGTGCGACAGGTTCGCTACACGGCTTCAGGATGTGAAGTGATAGCTGTG
AATACCCGCTCCACGAGTCAAACCTTTATTTATAAATGCGACGCAGTTCTCTGTACCCTTCCCCTGGGTG
TGCTGAAGCAGCAGCCACCAGCCGTTCAGTTTGTGCCACCTCTCCCTGAGTGGAAAACATCTGCAGTCCA
AAGGATGGGATTTGGCAACCTTAACAAGGTGGTGTTGTGTTTTGATCGGGTGTTCTGGGATCCAAGTGTC
AATTTGTTCGGGCATGTTGGCAGTACGACTGCCAGCAGGGGTGAGCTCTTCCTCTTCTGGAACCTCTATA
AAGCTCCAATACTGTTGGCACTAGTGGCAGGAGAAGCTGCTGGTATCATGGAAAACATAAGTGACGATGT
GATTGTTGGCCGATGCCTGGCCATTCTCAAAGGGATTTTTGGTAGCAGTGCAGTACCTCAGCCCAAAGAA
ACTGTGGTGTCTCGTTGGCGTGCTGATCCCTGGGCTCGGGGCTCTTATTCCTATGTTGCTGCAGGATCAT
CTGGAAATGACTATGATTTAATGGCTCAGCCAATCACTCCTGGCCCCTCGATTCCAGGTGCCCCACAGCC
GATTCCACGACTCTTCTTTGCGGGAGAACATACGATCCGTAACTACCCAGCCACAGTGCATGGTGCTCTG
CTGAGTGGGCTGCGAGAAGCGGGAAGAATTGCAGACCAGTTTTTGGGGGCCATGTATACGCTGCCTCGCC
AGGCCACACCAGGTGTTCCTGCACAGCAGTCCCCAAGCATGGGCGCAACTTTGTATAATAAAGTTGAACG
AGAAACGTAAAATGATATAAATATCAATATATTAAATTAGATTTTGCATAAAAAACAGACTACATAATAC
TGTAAAACACAACATATCCAGTCACTATGAATCAACTACTTAGATGGTATTAGTGACCTGTACTGCAGGG
CGGCCGCGATATCCCCTATAGTGAGTCGTATTACATGGTCATAGCTGTTTCCTGGCAGCTCTGGCCCGTG
TCTCAAAATCTCTGATGTTACATTGCACAAGATAAAAATATATCATCATGAACAATAAAACTGTCTGCTT
ACATAAACAGTAATACAAGGGGTGTTATGAGCCATATTCAACGGGAAACGTCGAGGCCGCGATTAAATTC
CAACATGGATGCTGATTTATATGGGTATAAATGGGCTCGCGATAATGTCGGGCAATCAGGTGCGACAATC
TATCGCTTGTATGGGAAGCCCGATGCGCCAGAGTTGTTTCTGAAACATGGCAAAGGTAGCGTTGCCAATG
ATGTTACAGATGAGATGGTCAGACTAAACTGGCTGACGGAATTTATGCCTCTTCCGACCATCAAGCATTT
TATCCGTACTCCTGATGATGCATGGTTACTCACCACTGCGATCCCCGGAAAAACAGCATTCCAGGTATTA
GAAGAATATCCTGATTCAGGTGAAAATATTGTTGATGCGCTGGCAGTGTTCCTGCGCCGGTTGCATTCGA
TTCCTGTTTGTAATTGTCCTTTTAACAGCGATCGCGTATTTCGTCTCGCTCAGGCGCAATCACGAATGAA
TAACGGTTTGGTTGATGCGAGTGATTTTGATGACGAGCGTAATGGCTGGCCTGTTGAACAAGTCTGGAAA
GAAATGCATAAACTTTTGCCATTCTCACCGGATTCAGTCGTCACTCATGGTGATTTCTCACTTGATAACC
TTATTTTTGACGAGGGGAAATTAATAGGTTGTATTGATGTTGGACGAGTCGGAATCGCAGACCGATACCA
GGATCTTGCCATCCTATGGAACTGCCTCGGTGAGTTTTCTCCTTCATTACAGAAACGGCTTTTTCAAAAA
TATGGTATTGATAATCCTGATATGAATAAATTGCAGTTTCATTTGATGCTCGATGAGTTTTTCTAATCAG
AATTGGTTAATTGGTTGTAACACTGGCAGAGCATTACGCTGACTTGACGGGACGGCGCAAGCTCATGACC
AAAATCCCTTAACGTGAGTTACGCGTCGTTCCACTGAGCGTCAGACCCCGTAGAAAAGATCAAAGGATCT
TCTTGAGATCCTTTTTTTCTGCGCGTAATCTGCTGCTTGCAAACAAAAAAACCACCGCTACCAGCGGTGG
TTTGTTTGCCGGATCAAGAGCTACCAACTCTTTTTCCGAAGGTAACTGGCTTCAGCAGAGCGCAGATACC
AAATACTGTTCTTCTAGTGTAGCCGTAGTTAGGCCACCACTTCAAGAACTCTGTAGCACCGCCTACATAC
CTCGCTCTGCTAATCCTGTTACCAGTGGCTGCTGCCAGTGGCGATAAGTCGTGTCTTACCGGGTTGGACT
CAAGACGATAGTTACCGGATAAGGCGCAGCGGTCGGGCTGAACGGGGGGTTCGTGCACACAGCCCAGCTT
GGAGCGAACGACCTACACCGAACTGAGATACCTACAGCGTGAGCTATGAGAAAGCGCCACGCTTCCCGAA
GGGAGAAAGGCGGACAGGTATCCGGTAAGCGGCAGGGTCGGAACAGGAGAGCGCACGAGGGAGCTTCCAG
GGGGAAACGCCTGGTATCTTTATAGTCCTGTCGGGTTTCGCCACCTCTGACTTGAGCGTCGATTTTTGTG
ATGCTCGTCAGGGGGGCGGAGCCTATGGAAAAACGCCAGCAACGCGGCCTTTTTACGGTTCCTGGCCTTT
TGCTGGCCTTTTGCTCACATGTT
Features (pLannotate 1.2.2; 13 found; start..end, strand, type, name):
    121..213     +  CDS            lacI (fragment): lac repressor; lacI; The lac repressor binds to the lac operator to inhibit transcription in E. coli. This inhibition can be relieved by adding lactose or isopropyl-β-D-thiogalactopyranoside (IPTG).
    268..295     -  terminator     rrnB T2 terminator: transcription terminator T2 from the E. coli rrnB gene
    427..470     +  terminator     rrnB T1 terminator: Escherichia coli rrnB; transcription terminator T1 from the E. coli rrnB gene
    517..553     -  CDS            lacZα (fragment): LacZα fragment of β-galactosidase; lacZ fragment
    603..722     -  protein_bind   attR1: mutant version of attR; recombination site for the Gateway® LR reaction LR Clonase™
    706..726     -  protein_bind   attB4: mutant version of attB; core recombination site for the Gateway® BP reaction BP Clonase™
    783..3938    +  CDS            cas9: CAS9_STAAU - Experimental evidence at protein level: Swiss-Prot protein existence level 1. CRISPR (clustered regularly interspaced short palindromic repeat) is an adaptive immune system that provides protection against mobile genetic elements (viruses, transposable elements and conjugative plasmids). CRISPR clusters contain spacers, sequences complementary to antecedent mobile elements, and target invading nucleic acids. CRISPR clusters are transcribed and processed into CRISPR RNA (crRNA). In type II CRISPR systems correct processing of pre-crRNA requires a trans- encoded small RNA (tracrRNA)
   3939..3986    +  CDS            nucleoplasmin NLS: bipartite nuclear localization signal from nucleoplasmin
   4050..6551    +  CDS            KDM1A: KDM1A_HUMAN - Also known as AOF2, KDM1, KIAA0601, LSD1. Experimental evidence at protein level: Swiss-Prot protein existence level 1. Histone demethylase that can demethylate both 'Lys-4' (H3K4me) and 'Lys-9' (H3K9me) of histone H3, thereby acting as a coactivator or a corepressor, depending on the context (PubMed:15620353, PubMed:15811342, PubMed:16140033, PubMed:16079794, PubMed:16079795, PubMed:16223729). Acts by oxidizing the substrate by FAD to generate the corresponding imine that is subsequently hydrolyzed (PubMed:15620353, PubMed:15811342, PubMed:16079794, PubMed:21300290). Acts as a c
   6556..6679    +  protein_bind   attR3: mutant version of attR; recombination site for the Gateway® LR reaction LR Clonase™
   6735..6753    -  promoter       T7 promoter: promoter for bacteriophage T7 RNA polymerase
   6887..7696    +  CDS            KanR: aminoglycoside phosphotransferase; aph(3')-Ia; confers resistance to kanamycin in bacteria or G418 (Geneticin®) in eukaryotes
   7843..8431    +  rep_origin     ori: high-copy-number ColE1/pMB1/pBR322/pUC origin of replication
