[The description below was written by a language model from this plasmid's Addgene catalogue record and pLannotate feature annotations shown in this document.]
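Description:
IF311: pMAGIC (R4-R3) NLS-Sa dCas9-NLS-LSD1 is a Gateway entry plasmid from the pMAGIC synthetic biology cloning platform, built on the Invitrogen pDONR221 P4r-P3r backbone. It is a high-copy bacterial plasmid carrying a ColE1/pUC-type origin of replication and a kanamycin resistance gene. rrnB T1 and T2 terminators lie upstream of the recombination cassette, where they insulate the insert from read-through transcription in E. coli. The sequenced record is about 8.5 kb, consistent with the stated backbone plus a 5.8 kb insert.

The payload is a synthetic fusion open reading frame flanked by Gateway attR-type sites. The annotation software labels the upstream site attR1 with an attB4 core, which corresponds to the R4 site named in the plasmid title, and labels the downstream site attR3. The coding region comprises nuclease-dead Staphylococcus aureus Cas9, followed by a bipartite nucleoplasmin nuclear localization signal and then human LSD1 (KDM1A), a histone demethylase that removes H3K4me1/2 marks. The catalogue also lists an N-terminal NLS, which the feature table does not annotate separately. The insert is described as "open"; the record does not define the term, though it probably means the frame lacks a stop codon and can be read through into a downstream module. No eukaryotic promoter is present in this plasmid, since expression elements are supplied by other entry modules and the destination vector. The only annotated promoter is a backbone T7 promoter outside the cassette.

The plasmid serves as the middle R4-R3 component in 3- or 4-fragment MultiSite Gateway Pro LR assemblies. These assemblies generate expression vectors for guide RNA-directed epigenome editing, in which dCas9 recruits the demethylase to chosen genomic loci.
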