Addgene plasmid #121824: IF311: pMAGIC (R4-R3) NLS-Sa dCas9-NLS-LSD1
Purpose: pMAGIC R4-R3 entry plasmid, contains 2x NLS Sa-dCas9 fused to the LSD1 H3K4me1/2 demethylase for 3 or 4-component MultiSite Gateway Pro assembly.
Depositing lab: Christopher Newgard. Depositing organization: Duke University. Publication: Creation of versatile cloning platforms for transgene expression and dCas9-based epigenome editing. Haldeman JM, Conway AE, Arlotto ME, Slentz DH, Muoio DM, Becker TC, Newgard CB. Nucleic Acids Res. 2018 Dec 27. pii: 5264291. doi: 10.1093/nar/gky1286. PubMed 30590691.
Backbone
  Vector backbone: pDONR221 P4r-P3r
  Backbone manufacturer: Invitrogen
  Backbone size w/o insert (bp): 2664
  Vector type: Synthetic Biology ; pMAGIC Gateway Entry Plasmid
Growth in bacteria
  Bacterial resistance: Kanamycin, 50 μg/mL
  Growth temperature: 37°C
  Growth strain: DH5alpha
  Copy number: High Copy
Gene/Insert
  Gene/Insert name: Sa-dCas9/LSD1 (open)
  Species: Synthetic
  Insert size (bp): 5829
  Tag / fusion protein: NLS (N terminal on insert); NLS (C terminal on insert)
  Cloning method: Gateway Cloning
  Sequencing primers: 5′ M13F; 3′ M13R
Terms and licenses: Academic/Nonprofit Terms; Industry Terms: Not Available to Industry
Depositor comments: Sa-dCas9 PCR'd from Addgene #68495, LSD1 PCR'd from Addgene #49042
How to cite: IF311: pMAGIC (R4-R3) NLS-Sa dCas9-NLS-LSD1 was a gift from Christopher Newgard (Addgene plasmid # 121824 ; http://n2t.net/addgene:121824 ; RRID:Addgene_121824)
